>Addgene plasmid #102372 | 35S:YFPc-RabG3b-CA | addgene full sequence | sequence record 197536 | Addgene NGS Result
TAGAAAAGATCAAAGGATCTTCTTGAGATCCTTTTTTTCTGCGCGTAATCTGCTGCTTGCAAACAAAAAA
ACCACCGCTACCAGCGGTGGTTTGTTTGCCGGATCAAGAGCTACCAACTCTTTTTCCGAAGGTAACTGGC
TTCAGCAGAGCGCAGATACCAAATACTGTTCTTCTAGTGTAGCCGTAGTTAGGCCACCACTTCAAGAACT
CTGTAGCACCGCCTACATACCTCGCTCTGCTAATCCTGTTACCAGTGGCTGCTGCCAGTGGCGATAAGTC
GTGTCTTACCGGGTTGGACTCAAGACGATAGTTACCGGATAAGGCGCAGCGGTCGGGCTGAACGGGGGGT
TCGTGCACACAGCCCAGCTTGGAGCGAACGACCTACACCGAACTGAGATACCTACAGCGTGAGCTATGAG
AAAGCGCCACGCTTCCCGAAGGGAGAAAGGCGGACAGGTATCCGGTAAGCGGCAGGGTCGGAACAGGAGA
GCGCACGAGGGAGCTTCCAGGGGGAAACGCCTGGTATCTTTATAGTCCTGTCGGGTTTCGCCACCTCTGA
CTTGAGCGTCGATTTTTGTGATGCTCGTCAGGGGGGCGGAGCCTATGGAAAAACGCCAGCAACGCGGCCT
TTTTACGGTTCCTGGCCTTTTGCTGGCCTTTTGCTCACATGGACTCTAGCTAGAGGATCACAGGCAGCAA
CGCTCTGTCATCGTTACAATCAACATGCTACCCTCCGCGAGATCATCCGTGTTTCAAACCCGGCAGCTTA
GTTGCCGTTCTTCCGAATAGCATCGGTAACATGAGCAAAGTCTGCCGCCTTACAACGGCTCTCCCGCTGA
CGCCGTCCCGGACTGATGGGCTGCCTGTATCGAGTGGTGATTTTGTGCCGAGCTGCCGGTCGGGGAGCTG
TTGGCTGGCTGGTGGCAGGATATATTGTGGTGTAAACAAATTGACGCTTAGACAACTTAATAACACATTG
CGGACGTTTTTAATGATCGAATACTAACGTCTCTACCAGATATCAGCTTGCATGCCGGTCGATCTAGTAA
CATAGATGACACCGCGCGCGATAATTTATCCTAGTTTGCGCGCTATATTTTGTTTTCTATCGCGTATTAA
ATGTATAATTGCGGGACTCTAATCATAAAAACCCATCTCATAAATAACGTCATGCATTACATGTTAATTA
TTACATGCTTAACGTAATTCAACAGAAATTATATGATAATCATCGCAAGACCGGCAACAGGATTCAATCT
TAAGAAACTTTATTGCCAAATGTTTGAACGATCTGCTTGACTCTAGGGGTCATCAGATTTCGGTGACGGG
CAGGACCGGACGGGGCGGCACCGGCAGGCTGAAGTCCAGCTGCCAGAAACCCACGTCATGCCAGTTCCCG
TGCTTGAAGCCGGCCGCCCGCAGCATGCCGCGGGGGGCATATCCGAGCGCCTCGTGCATGCGCACGCTCG
GGTCGTTGGGCAGCCCGATGACAGCGACCACGCTCTTGAAGCCCTGTGCCTCCAGGGACTTCAGCAGGTG
GGTGTAGAGCGTGGAGCCCAGTCCCGTCCGCTGGTGGCGGGGGGAGACGTACACGGTCGACTCGGCCGTC
CAGTCGTAGGCGTTGCGTGCCTTCCAGGGACCCGCGTAGGCGATGCCGGCGACCTCGCCGTCCACCTCGG
CGACGAGCCAGGGATAGCGCTCCCGCAGACGGACGAGGTCGTCCGTCCACTCCTGCGGTTCCTGCGGCTC
GGTACGGAAGTTGACCGTGCTTGTCTCGATGTAGTGGTTGACGATGGTGCAGACCGCCGGCATGTCCGCC
TCGGTGGCACGGCGGATGTCGGCCGGGCGTCGTTCTGGGCTCATGGTAGATCCCCTCGATCGAGTTGAGA
GTGAATATGAGACTCTAATTGGATACCGAGGGGAATTTATGGAACGTCAGTGGAGCATTTTTGACAAGAA
ATATTTGCTAGCTGATAGTGACCTTAGGCGACTTTTGAACGCGCAATAATGGTTTCTGACGTATGTGCTT
AGCTCATTAAACTCCAGAAACCCGCGGCTCAGTGGCTCCTTCAACGTTGCGGTTCTGTCAGTTCCAAACG
TAAAACGGCTTGTCCCGCGTCATCGGCGGGGGTCATAACGTGACTCCCTTAATTCTCCGCTCATGATCAG
ATTGTCGTTTCCCGCCTTCGGTTTGGGCGCGCCCGGTTCAGAAGACCAGAGGGCTATTGAGACTTTTCAA
CAAAGGGTAATATCGGGAAACCTCCTCGGATTCCATTGCCCAGCTATCTGTCACTTCATCGAAAGGACAG
TAGAAAAGGAAGATGGCTTCTACAAATGCCATCATTGCGATAAAGGAAAGGCTATCGTTCAAGATGCCTC
TACCGACAGTGGTCCCAAAGATGGACCCCCACCCACGAGGAACATCGTGGAAAAAGAAGACGTTCCAACC
ACGTCTTCAAAGCAAGTGGATTGATGTGATACATGGTGGAGCACGACACTCTCGTCTACTCCAAGAATAT
CAAAGATACAGTCTCAGAAGACCAGAGGGCTATTGAGACTTTTCAACAAAGGGTAATATCGGGAAACCTC
CTCGGATTCCATTGCCCAGCTATCTGTCACTTCATCGAAAGGACAGTAGAAAAGGAAGATGGCTTCTACA
AATGCCATCATTGCGATAAAGGAAAGGCTATCGTTCAAGATGCCTCTACCGACAGTGGTCCCAAAGATGG
ACCCCCACCCACGAGGAACATCGTGGAAAAAGAAGACGTTCCAACCACGTCTTCAAAGCAAGTGGATTGA
TGTGATATCTCCACTGACGTAAGGGATGACGCACAATCCCACTATCCTTCGCAAGACCCTTCCTCTATAT
AAGGAAGTTCATTTCATTTGGAGAGGACCTCGAGGTCGACGGTATCGATAAGCTTATAATGGACAAGCAG
AAGAACGGCATCAAGGCCAACTTCAAGATCCGCCACAACATCGAGGACGGCGGCGTGCAGCTCGCCGACC
ACTACCAGCAGAACACCCCCATCGGCGACGGCCCCGTGCTGCTGCCCGACAACCACTACCTGAGCTACCA
GTCCGCCCTGAGCAAAGACCCCAACGAGAAGCGCGATCACATGGTCCTGCTGGAGTTCGTGACCGCCGCC
GGGATCACTCTCGGCATGGACGAGCTGTACAAGGGAGTCCCCATCACAAGTTTGTACAAAAAAGCAGGCT
TCATGTCGACGCGAAGACGAACTTTACTCAAAGTTATAATTCTTGGAGACAGCGGGGTTGGCAAAACATC
GTTGATGAATCAATATGTGAATAACAAGTTTAGTCAACAGTACAAAGCTACGATCGGAGCTGATTTTGTC
ACTAAGGAGCTTCAAATTGATGACAGGCTTGTCACATTGCAAATATGGGACACTGCTGGGCTAGAGAGGT
TTCAAAGTCTTGGTGTTGCTTTCTATAGAGGTGCAGATTGTTGTGTTCTTGTCTATGATGTGAATCACTT
GAAGTCATTTGAATCTCTCGACAATTGGCACAACGAGTTTCTTACACGGGCTAGTCCACGTGACCCAATG
GCATTCCCTTTTATACTTCTTGGTAATAAGGTTGATATTGATGGAGGAAATAGCCGAGTGGTATCTGAGA
AGAAGGCTAGAGAATGGTGTGCTGAAAAGGGAAACATAGTCTATTTCGAGACATCGGCTAAAGAAGATTA
CAATGTCGATGACTCCTTCTTGTGCATCACAAAACTTGCCCTTGCAAATGAACGCGACCAAGATATATAT
TTCCAGCCAGATACTGGTTCGGTGCCTGAGCAAAGAGGAGGTTGTGCTTGCTGAGACCCAGCTTTCTTGT
ACAAAGTGGTGATGGGGGTTATCCATACGATGTTCCAGATTATGCTGTCGGCGCCGGTTGGTCTCATCCT
CAATTTGAAAAATAAGTCTAGAGTCCGCAAAAATCACCAGTCTCTCTCTACAAATCTATCTCTCTCTATT
TTTCTCCAGAATAATGTGTGAGTAGTTCCCAGATAAGGGAATTAGGGTTCTTATAGGGTTTCGCTCATGT
GTTGAGCATATAAGAAACCCTTAGTATGTATTTGTATTTGTAAAATACTTCTATCAATAAAATTTCTAAT
TCCTAAAACCAAAATCCAGTGACCGGGCGGCCGCCACCGCGGTGGAGGGGGATCAGATTGTCGTTTCCCG
CCTTCAGTTTAAACTATCAGTGTTTGACAGGATATATTGGCGGGTAAACCTAAGAGAAAAGAGCGTTTAT
TAGAATAATCGGATATTTAAAAGGGCGTGAAAAGGTTTATCCGTTCGTCCATTTGTATGTGTACATCACC
GACGAGCAAGGCAAGACCGAGCGCCTTTCCGACGCTCACCGGGCTGGTTGCCCTCGCCGCTGGGCTGGCG
GCCGTCTATGGCCCTGCAAACGCGCCAGAAACGCCGTCGAAGCCGTGTGCGAGACACCGGCCGCCGGCGT
TGTGGATACCTCGCGGAAAACTTGGCCCTCACTGACAGATGAGGGGCGGACGTTGACACTTGAGGGGCCG
ACTCACCCGGCGCGGCGTTGACAGATGAGGGGCAGGCTCGATTTCGGCCGGCGACGTGGAGCTGGCCAGC
CTCGCAAATCGGCGAAAACGCCTGATTTTACGCGAGTTTCCCACAGATGATGTGGACAAGCCTGGGGATA
AGTGCCCTGCGGTATTGACACTTGAGGGGCGCGACTACTGACAGATGAGGGGCGCGATCCTTGACACTTG
AGGGGCAGAGTGCTGACAGATGAGGGGCGCACCTATTGACATTTGAGGGGCTGTCCACAGGCAGAAAATC
CAGCATTTGCAAGGGTTTCCGCCCGTTTTTCGGCCACCGCTAACCTGTCTTTTAACCTGCTTTTAAACCA
ATATTTATAAACCTTGTTTTTAACCAGGGCTGCGCCCTGTGCGCGTGACCGCGCACGCCGAAGGGGGGTG
CCCCCCCTTCTCGAACCCTCCCGGCCCGCTAACGCGGGCCTCCCATCCCCCCAGGGGCTGCGCCCCTCGG
CCGCGAACGGCCTCACCCCAAAAATGGCAGCGCTGGCAGTCCTTGCCATTGCCGGGATCGGGGCAGTAAC
GGGATGGGCGATCAGCCCGAAAGCTACCCCTATTTGTTTATTTTTCTAAATACATTCAAATATGTATCCG
CTCATGAGACAATAACCCTGATAAATGCTTCAATAATATTGAAAAAGGAAGAGTATGAGTATTCAACATT
TCCGTGTCGCCCTTATTCCCTTTTTTGCGGCATTTTGCCTTCCTGTTTTTGCTCACCCAGAAACGCTGGT
GAAAGTAAAAGATGCTGAAGATCAGTTGGGTGCACGAGTGGGTTACATCGAACTGGATCTCAACAGCGGT
AAGATCCTTGAGAGTTTTCGCCCCGAAGAACGTTTTCCAATGATGAGCACTTTTAAAGTTCTGCTATGTG
GCGCGGTATTATCCCGTATTGACGCCGGGCAAGAGCAACTCGGTCGCCGCATACACTATTCTCAGAATGA
CTTGGTTGAGTACTCACCAGTCACAGAAAAGCATCTTACGGATGGCATGACAGTAAGAGAATTATGCAGT
GCTGCCATAACCATGAGTGATAACACTGCGGCCAACTTACTTCTGACAACGATCGGAGGACCGAAGGAGC
TAACCGCTTTTTTGCACAACATGGGGGATCATGTAACTCGCCTTGATCGTTGGGAACCGGAGCTGAATGA
AGCCATACCAAACGACGAGCGTGACACCACGATGCCTGTAGCAATGGCAACAACGTTGCGCAAACTATTA
ACTGGCGAACTACTTACTCTAGCTTCCCGGCAACAATTAATAGACTGGATGGAGGCGGATAAAGTTGCAG
GACCACTTCTGCGCTCGGCCCTTCCGGCTGGCTGGTTTATTGCTGATAAATCTGGAGCCGGTGAGCGTGG
GTCTCGCGGTATCATTGCAGCACTGGGGCCAGATGGTAAGCCCTCCCGTATCGTAGTTATCTACACGACG
GGGAGTCAGGCAACTATGGATGAACGAAATAGACAGATCGCTGAGATAGGTGCCTCACTGATTAAGCATT
GGTAACTGTCAGACCAAGTTTACTCATATATACTTTAGATTGATTTAAAACTTCATTTTTAATTTAAAAG
GATCTAGGTGAAGATCCTTTTTGATAATCTCATGACCAAAATCCCTTAACGTGAGTTTTCGTTCCACTGA
GCGTCAGACCCCG
Features (pLannotate 1.2.2; 19 found; start..end, strand, type, name):
     23..611     +  rep_origin     ori: high-copy-number ColE1/pMB1/pBR322/pUC origin of replication
    923..947     +  misc_feature   LB T-DNA repeat: left border repeat from nopaline C58 T-DNA
   1041..1293    -  terminator     NOS terminator: nopaline synthase terminator and poly(A) signal
   1316..1864    -  CDS            bar: PAT_STRHY - Experimental evidence at protein level: Swiss-Prot protein existence level 1. Inactivates phosphinothricin (PPT) by transfer of an acetyl group from acetyl CoA. Can also acetylate demethylphosphinothricin but not PTT or glutamate. This enzyme is an effector of phosphinothricin tripeptide (PTT or bialaphos) resistance. From Streptomyces hygroscopicus. Introduced by genetic manipulation and expressed in glufosinate-tolerant maize by Dekalb Genetics.
   1906..2085    -  promoter       NOS promoter: nopaline synthase promoter
   2228..2898    +  promoter       CaMV 35S promoter (enhanced): cauliflower mosaic virus 35S promoter with a duplicated enhancer region
   2898..2925    -  misc_feature   MCS (fragment): pBluescript multiple cloning site
   2932..3183    +  CDS            VC155: C-terminal fragment of mVenus for use in bimolecular fluorescence complementation (BiFC) (Kodama and Hu, 2010)
   3196..3220    +  protein_bind   attB1: mutant version of attB; recombination site for the Gateway® BP reaction BP Clonase™
   3223..3831    +  CDS            RABG3B: RAG3B_ARATH - Also known as RAB7, RAB75. Experimental evidence at protein level: Swiss-Prot protein existence level 1. Intracellular vesicle trafficking and protein transport. Functions in autophagy. Involved in xylem and tracheary element differentiation. From Arabidopsis thaliana (Mouse-ear cress).
   3836..3860    -  protein_bind   attB2: mutant version of attB; recombination site for the Gateway® BP reaction BP Clonase™
   3873..3892    +  CDS            3xHA (fragment): three tandem HA epitope tags
   3991..4150    +  polyA_signal   CaMV poly(A) signal (fragment): cauliflower mosaic virus polyadenylation signal
   4157..4177    -  misc_feature   MCS (fragment): pBluescript multiple cloning site
   4225..4249    +  misc_feature   RB T-DNA repeat: right border repeat from nopaline C58 T-DNA
   4469..5000    +  rep_origin     oriV: incP origin of replication
   5064..5141    +  CDS            klaC (fragment): KLAC_ECOLX - Also known as telB. Protein predicted: Swiss-Prot protein existence level 4. Belongs to the kla operon, which is associated with cryptic tellurite resistance, and IncW plasmid fertility inhibition. From Escherichia coli.
   5143..5234    +  promoter       AmpR promoter: bla
   5235..6095    +  CDS            AmpR: β-lactamase; bla; confers resistance to ampicillin, carbenicillin, and related antibiotics
