[The description below was written by a language model from this plasmid's Addgene catalogue record and pLannotate feature annotations shown in this document.]
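Description:
35S:YFPc-RabG3b-CA is a plant expression plasmid built on the pAMPAT split-YFP backbone, a small binary-type vector of about 6.2 kb. It carries a high-copy ColE1/pUC-type origin and an ampicillin resistance gene (β-lactamase with its own promoter) for propagation and selection in E. coli. An incP oriV is also present, a broad-host-range origin of the kind used to maintain binary vectors in Agrobacterium. Nopaline-type left and right T-DNA border repeats flank the plant-active region. Inside the borders, a bar gene (phosphinothricin acetyltransferase) driven by the NOS promoter and ended by the NOS terminator gives glufosinate/phosphinothricin resistance for selecting transformed plants.

The payload is driven by an enhanced CaMV 35S promoter with a duplicated enhancer and terminated by a CaMV polyadenylation signal. It encodes the C-terminal fragment of a yellow fluorescent protein (annotated as VC155, the mVenus C-terminal fragment) fused to the N terminus of Arabidopsis thaliana RabG3B (AT1G22740, a Rab7-family GTPase implicated in vesicle trafficking and autophagy). The gene was inserted by Gateway cloning, so attB1 and attB2 sites flank it. The insert carries the Q67L substitution; the "CA" in the name presumably denotes a constitutively active, GTP-locked form, although the record does not spell this out. A short fragment of a 3xHA tag is annotated downstream of attB2, and the record does not list it as a tag on the protein.

The YFPc fragment is non-fluorescent alone and regains fluorescence only when brought close to a complementary N-terminal YFP fragment. The construct is therefore suited to bimolecular fluorescence complementation assays that test and localise interactions of this RabG3B variant with candidate partners in plant cells.
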