Addgene plasmid #102372: 35S:YFPc-RabG3b-CA
Purpose: fluorescent tagging. Plant expression of YFPc-RabG3b-CA
Depositing lab: Silke Robatzek. Depositing organization: Sainsbury Laboratory, Norwich.
Backbone
  Vector backbone: pAMPAT split-YFP
  Backbone manufacturer: Toulouse
  Vector type: Plant Expression
Growth in bacteria
  Bacterial resistance: Ampicillin, 100 μg/mL
  Growth temperature: 37°C
  Growth strain: DH5alpha
  Copy number: Unknown
Gene/Insert
  Gene/Insert name: RabG3B
  Species: A. thaliana (mustard weed)
  Mutation: Q67L
  Entrez Gene: RABG3B (a.k.a. AT1G22740, ATRABG3B, RAB GTPase homolog G3B, RAB GTPase homolog G3B, RAB7, RAB75, T22J18.9, T22J18_9)
  Promoter: 35S
  Tag / fusion protein: YFPc (N terminal on backbone)
  Cloning method: Gateway Cloning
Terms and licenses: Academic/Nonprofit Terms; Industry Terms: Not Available to Industry
How to cite: 35S:YFPc-RabG3b-CA was a gift from Silke Robatzek (Addgene plasmid # 102372 ; http://n2t.net/addgene:102372 ; RRID:Addgene_102372)
