>Addgene plasmid #102372 | 35S:YFPc-RabG3b-CA | depositor partial sequence | sequence record 193462 | insert
ATGTCGACGCGAAGACGAACTTTACTCAAAGTTATAATTCTTGGAGACAGCGGGGTTGGCAAAACATCGT
TGATGAATCAATATGTGAATAACAAGTTTAGTCAACAGTACAAAGCTACGATCGGAGCTGATTTTGTCAC
TAAGGAGCTTCAAATTGATGACAGGCTTGTCACATTGCAAATATGGGACACTGCTGGGCTAGAGAGGTTT
CAAAGTCTTGGTGTTGCTTTCTATAGAGGTGCAGATTGTTGTGTTCTTGTCTATGATGTGAATCACTTGA
AGTCATTTGAATCTCTCGACAATTGGCACAACGAGTTTCTTACACGGGCTAGTCCACGTGACCCAATGGC
ATTCCCTTTTATACTTCTTGGTAATAAGGTTGATATTGATGGAGGAAATAGCCGAGTGGTATCTGAGAAG
AAGGCTAGAGAATGGTGTGCTGAAAAGGGAAACATAGTCTATTTCGAGACATCGGCTAAAGAAGATTACA
ATGTCGATGACTCCTTCTTGTGCATCACAAAACTTGCCCTTGCAAATGAACGCGACCAAGATATATATTT
CCAGCCAGATACTGGTTCGGTGCCTGAGCAAAGAGGAGGTTGTGCTTGCTGA
