>Addgene plasmid #102372 | 35S:YFPc-RabG3b-CA | depositor partial sequence | sequence record 193463 | pAMPAT-MCS backbone
CAAATTGACGCTTAGACAACTTAATAACACATTGCGGACGTTTTTAATGATCGAATACTAACGTCTCTAC
CAGATATCAGCTTGCATGCCGGTCGATCTAGTAACATAGATGACACCGCGCGCGATAATTTATCCTAGTT
TGCGCGCTATATTTTGTTTTCTATCGCGTATTAAATGTATAATTGCGGGACTCTAATCATAAAAACCCAT
CTCATAAATAACGTCATGCATTACATGTTAATTATTACATGCTTAACGTAATTCAACAGAAATTATATGA
TAATCATCGCAAGACCGGCAACAGGATTCAATCTTAAGAAACTTTATTGCCAAATGTTTGAACGATCTGC
TTGACTCTAGGGGTCATCAGATTTCGGTGACGGGCAGGACCGGACGGGGCGGCACCGGCAGGCTGAAGTC
CAGCTGCCAGAAACCCACGTCATGCCAGTTCCCGTGCTTGAAGCCGGCCGCCCGCAGCATGCCGCGGGGG
GCATATCCGAGCGCCTCGTGCATGCGCACGCTCGGGTCGTTGGGCAGCCCGATGACAGCGACCACGCTCT
TGAAGCCCTGTGCCTCCAGGGACTTCAGCAGGTGGGTGTAGAGCGTGGAGCCCAGTCCCGTCCGCTGGTG
GCGGGGGGAGACGTACACGGTCGACTCGGCCGTCCAGTCGTAGGCGTTGCGTGCCTTCCAGGGGCCCGCG
TAGGCGATGCCGGCGACCTCGCCGTCCACCTCGGCGACGAGCCAGGGATAGCGCTCCCGCAGACGGACGA
GGTCGTCCGTCCACTCCTGCGGTTCCTGCGGCTCGGTACGGAAGTTGACCGTGCTTGTCTCGATGTAGTG
GTTGACGATGGTGCAGACCGCCGGCATGTCCGCCTCGGTGGCACGGCGGATGTCGGCCGGGCGTCGTTCT
GGGCTCATGGTAGATCCCCCTCGATCGAGTTGAGAGTGAATATGAGACTCTAATTGGATACCGAGGGGAA
TTTATGGAACGTCAGTGGAGCATTTTTGACAAGAAATATTTGCTAGCTGATAGTGACCTTAGGCGACTTT
TGAACGCGCAATAATGGTTTCTGACGTATGTGCTTAGCTCATTAAACTCCAGAAACCCGCGGCTGAGTGG
CTCCTTCAACGTTGCGGTTCTGTCAGTTCCAAACGTAAAACGGCTTGTCCCGCGTCATCGGCGGGGGTCA
TAACGTGACTCCCTTAATTCTCCGCTCATGATCAGATTGTCGTTTCCCGCCTTCGGTTTGGGCGCGCCCG
GTCTCAGAAGACCAGAGGGCTATTGAGACTTTTCAACAAAGGGTAATATCGGGAAACCTCCTCGGATTCC
ATTGCCCAGCTATCTGTCACTTCATCGAAAGGACAGTAGAAAAGGAAGATGGCTTCTACAAATGCCATCA
TTGCGATAAAGGAAAGGCTATCGTTCAAGAATGCCTCTACCGACAGTGGTCCCAAAGATGGACCCCCACC
CACGAGGAACATCGTGGAAAAAGAAGACGTTCCAACCACGTCTTCAAAGCAAGTGGATTGATGTGATAAC
ATGGTGGAGCACGACACTCTCGTCTACTCCAAGAATATCAAAGATACAGTCTCAGAAGACCAGAGGGCTA
TTGAGACTTTTCAACAAAGGGTAATATCGGGAAACCTCCTCGGATTCCATTGCCCAGCTATCTGTCACTT
CATCGAAAGGACAGTAGAAAAGGAAGATGGCTTCTACAAATGCCATCATTGCGATAAAGGAAAGGCTATC
GTTCAAGAATGCCTCTACCGACAGTGGTCCCAAAGATGGACCCCCACCCACGAGGAACATCGTGGAAAAA
GAAGACGTTCCAACCACGTCTTCAAAGCAAGTGGATTGATGTGATATCTCCACTGACGTAAGGGATGACG
CACAATCCCACTATCCTTCGCAAGACCCTTCCTCTATATAAGGAAGTTCATTTCATTTGGAGAGGACCTC
GAGGTCGACGGTATCGATAAGCTTGATATCGAATTCCTGCAGCCCGGGGGATCCACTAGTTCTAGAGTCC
GCAAAAATCACCAGTCTCTCTCTACAAATCTATCTCTCTCTATTTTTCTCCAGAATAATGTGTGAGTAGT
TCCCAGATAAGGGAATTAGGGTTCTTATAGGGTTTCGCTCATGTGTTGAGCATATAAGAAACCCTTAGTA
TGTATTTGTATTTGTAAAATACTTCTATCAATAAAATTTCTAATTCCTAAAACCAAAATCCAGTGACCGG
GCGGCCGCCACCGCGGTGGAGGGGGATCAGATTGTCGTTTCCCGCCTTCAGTTTAAACTATCAGTGTTTG
ACAGGATATATTGGCGGGTAAACCTAAGAGAAAAGAGCGTTTATTAGAATAATCGGATATTTAAAAGGGC
GTGAAAAGGTTTATCCGTTCGTCCATTTGTATGTGTACATCACCGACGAGCAAGGCAAGACCGAGCGCCT
TTCCGACGCTCACCGGGCTGGTTGCCCTCGCCGCTGGGCTGGCGGCCGTCTATGGCCCTGCAAACGCGCC
AGAAACGCCGTCGAAGCCGTGTGCGAGACACCGGCCGCCGGCGTTGTGGATACCTCGCGGAAAACTTGGC
CCTCACTGACAGATGAGGGGCGGACGTTGACACTTGAGGGGCCGACTCACCCGGCGCGGCGTTGACAGAT
GAGGGGCAGGCTCGATTTCGGCCGGCGACGTGGAGCTGGCCAGCCTCGCAAATCGGCGAAAACGCCTGAT
TTTACGCGAGTTTCCCACAGATGATGTGGACAAGCCTGGGGATAAGTGCCCTGCGGTATTGACACTTGAG
GGGCGCGACTACTGACAGATGAGGGGCGCGATCCTTGACACTTGAGGGGCAGAGTGCTGACAGATGAGGG
GCGCACCTATTGACATTTGAGGGGCTGTCCACAGGCAGAAAATCCAGCATTTGCAAGGGTTTCCGCCCGT
TTTTCGGCCACCGCTAACCTGTCTTTTAACCTGCTTTTAAACCAATATTTATAAACCTTGTTTTTAACCA
GGGCTGCGCCCTGTGCGCGTGACCGCGCACGCCGAAGGGGGGTGCCCCCCCTTCTCGAACCCTCCCGGCC
CGCTAACGCGGGCCTCCCATCCCCCCAGGGGCTGCGCCCCTCGGCCGCGAACGGCCTCACCCCAAAAATG
GCAGCGCTGGCAGTCCTTGCCATTGCCGGGATCGGGGCAGTAACGGGATGGGCGATCAGCCCGACAAGCT
ACCCCTATTTGTTTATTTTTCTAAATACATTCAAATATGTATCCGCTCATGAGACAATAACCCTGATAAA
TGCTTCAATAATATTGAAAAAGGAAGAGTATGAGTATTCAACATTTCCGTGTCGCCCTTATTCCCTTTTT
TGCGGCATTTTGCCTTCCTGTTTTTGCTCACCCAGAAACGCTGGTGAAAGTAAAAGATGCTGAAGATCAG
TTGGGTGCACGAGTGGGTTACATCGAACTGGATCTCAACAGCGGTAAGATCCTTGAGAGTTTTCGCCCCG
AAGAACGTTTTCCAATGATGAGCACTTTTAAAGTTCTGCTATGTGGCGCGGTATTATCCCGTATTGACGC
CGGGCAAGAGCAACTCGGTCGCCGCATACACTATTCTCAGAATGACTTGGTTGAGTACTCACCAGTCACA
GAAAAGCATCTTACGGATGGCATGACAGTAAGAGAATTATGCAGTGCTGCCATAACCATGAGTGATAACA
CTGCGGCCAACTTACTTCTGACAACGATCGGAGGACCGAAGGAGCTAACCGCTTTTTTGCACAACATGGG
GGATCATGTAACTCGCCTTGATCGTTGGGAACCGGAGCTGAATGAAGCCATACCAAACGACGAGCGTGAC
ACCACGATGCCTGTAGCAATGGCAACAACGTTGCGCAAACTATTAACTGGCGAACTACTTACTCTAGCTT
CCCGGCAACAATTAATAGACTGGATGGAGGCGGATAAAGTTGCAGGACCACTTCTGCGCTCGGCCCTTCC
GGCTGGCTGGTTTATTGCTGATAAATCTGGAGCCGGTGAGCGTGGGTCTCGCGGTATCATTGCAGCACTG
GGGCCAGATGGTAAGCCCTCCCGTATCGTAGTTATCTACACGACGGGGAGTCAGGCAACTATGGATGAAC
GAAATAGACAGATCGCTGAGATAGGTGCCTCACTGATTAAGCATTGGTAACTGTCAGACCAAGTTTACTC
ATATATACTTTAGATTGATTTAAAACTTCATTTTTAATTTAAAAGGATCTAGGTGAAGATCCTTTTTGAT
AATCTCATGACCAAAATCCCTTAACGTGAGTTTTCGTTCCACTGAGCGTCAGACCCCGTAGAAAAGATCA
AAGGATCTTCTTGAGATCCTTTTTTTCTGCGCGTAATCTGCTGCTTGCAAACAAAAAAACCACCGCTACC
AGCGGTGGTTTGTTTGCCGGATCAAGAGCTACCAACTCTTTTTCCGAAGGTAACTGGCTTCAGCAGAGCG
CAGATACCAAATACTGTCCTTCTAGTGTAGCCGTAGTTAGGCCACCACTTCAAGAACTCTGTAGCACCGC
CTACATACCTCGCTCTGCTAATCCTGTTACCAGTGGCTGCTGCCAGTGGCGATAAGTCGTGTCTTACCGG
GTTGGACTCAAGACGATAGTTACCGGATAAGGCGCAGCGGTCGGGCTGAACGGGGGGTTCGTGCACACAG
CCCAGCTTGGAGCGAACGACCTACACCGAACTGAGATACCTACAGCGTGAGCTATGAGAAAGCGCCACGC
TTCCCGAAGGGAGAAAGGCGGACAGGTATCCGGTAAGCGGCAGGGTCGGAACAGGAGAGCGCACGAGGGA
GCTTCCAGGGGGAAACGCCTGGTATCTTTATAGTCCTGTCGGGTTTCGCCACCTCTGACTTGAGCGTCGA
TTTTTGTGATGCTCGTCAGGGGGGCGGAGCCTATGGAAAAACGCCAGCAACGCGGCCTTTTTACGGTTCC
TGGCCTTTTGCTGGCCTTTTGCTCACATGGACTCTAGCTAGAGGATCACAGGCAGCAACGCTCTGTCATC
GTTACAATCAACATGCTACCCTCCGCGAGATCATCCGTGTTTCAAACCCGGCAGCTTAGTTGCCGTTCTT
CCGAATAGCATCGGTAACATGAGCAAAGTCTGCCGCCTTACAACGGCTCTCCCGCTGACGCCGTCCCGGA
CTGATGGGCTGCCTGTATCGAGTGGTGATTTTGTGCCGAGCTGCCGGTCGGGGAGCTGTTGGCTGGCTGG
TGGCAGGATATATTGTGGTGTAAA
